Addgene plasmid #126060: pTEI120
Purpose: Module 0 vector of PlaMiNGo toolkit
Depositing lab: Ralf-Bernd Klösgen. Depositing organization: Martin-Luther-Universitaet Halle-Wittenberg. Publication: Targeting specificity of nuclear-encoded organelle proteins with a self-assembling split-fluorescent protein toolkit. Sharma M, Kretschmer C, Lampe C, Stuttmann J, Klosgen RB. J Cell Sci. 2019 Jun 3;132(11). pii: jcs.230839. doi: 10.1242/jcs.230839. PubMed 31085714.
Backbone
  Vector backbone: pAGM1276
  Total vector size (bp): 2551
  Vector type: Synthetic Biology ; Module 0
Growth in bacteria
  Bacterial resistance: Spectinomycin, 50 μg/mL
  Growth temperature: 37°C
  Growth strain: DH5alpha
  Copy number: Unknown
Gene/Insert
  Gene/Insert name: mitochondria Rieske iron sulphur protein (1-100 aa) (alt name: mtRi)
  Species: Solanum tuberosum
  Insert size (bp): 300
Terms and licenses: Academic/Nonprofit Terms; Industry Terms: Not Available to Industry
How to cite: pTEI120 was a gift from Ralf-Bernd Klösgen (Addgene plasmid # 126060 ; http://n2t.net/addgene:126060 ; RRID:Addgene_126060)
