[The description below was written by a language model from this plasmid's Addgene catalogue record and pLannotate feature annotations shown in this document.]
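Description:
pTEI120 is a small (about 2.55 kb) level 0 ("Module 0") part-donor plasmid from the PlaMiNGo toolkit, a modular cloning set built to test the organelle targeting specificity of nuclear-encoded plant proteins using a self-assembling split fluorescent protein. It is based on the pAGM1276 backbone and is classed as a synthetic biology vector. It is meant to be maintained in E. coli as a source of a standardised part, not to be expressed directly. Replication relies on a high-copy ColE1/pUC-type origin. Selection is with spectinomycin, conferred by an aadA aminoglycoside adenylyltransferase gene lying downstream of an annotated AmpR (bla) promoter. The short lacI, integrase and gentamicin acetyltransferase fragments in the annotation appear to be backbone and resistance-cassette remnants, not functional genes.

The payload is a 300 bp fragment encoding the first 100 amino acids of the mitochondrial Rieske iron-sulphur protein (mtRi) from potato, Solanum tuberosum. The feature table identifies it as an N-terminal portion of the complex III subunit of the respiratory chain. Mitochondrial targeting information generally lies at the N-terminus of such precursor proteins, so this fragment presumably serves as a transit-peptide module. No promoter, terminator, tag or fluorescent protein fragment is annotated around the insert, which fits a promoterless coding part. In the toolkit it would be combined with other modules to build higher-level plant expression constructs, most plausibly fused to a split fluorescent protein component. The record does not state the cloning sites, fusion overhangs or the specific downstream assemblies.
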