Features (pLannotate 1.2.2; 7 found; start..end, strand, type, name):
    314..363     +  CDS            lacI (fragment): lac repressor; lacI; The lac repressor binds to the lac operator to inhibit transcription in E. coli. This inhibition can be relieved by adding lactose or isopropyl-β-D-thiogalactopyranoside (IPTG).
    381..680     +  CDS            FES1 (fragment): UCRI_SOLTU - Experimental evidence at protein level: Swiss-Prot protein existence level 1. Component of the ubiquinol-cytochrome c oxidoreductase, a multisubunit transmembrane complex that is part of the mitochondrial electron transport chain which drives oxidative phosphorylation. The respiratory chain contains 3 multisubunit complexes succinate dehydrogenase (complex II, CII), ubiquinol-cytochrome c oxidoreductase (cytochrome b-c1 complex, complex III, CIII) and cytochrome c oxidase (complex IV, CIV), that cooperate to transfer electrons derived from NADH and succinate to molecular oxygen, c
    808..912     +  promoter       AmpR promoter: bla
    903..983     -  CDS            int (fragment): INT2_ECOLX - Protein inferred from homology: Swiss-Prot protein existence level 3. Putative integrase believed to be involved in the insertion of antibiotic resistance genes into plasmids and transposons. From Escherichia coli.
   1071..1127    +  CDS            GmR (fragment): gentamycin acetyltransferase; aacC1; confers resistance to gentamycin
   1134..1922    +  CDS            aadA: S3AD_ECOLX - Experimental evidence at protein level: Swiss-Prot protein existence level 1. Mediates bacterial resistance to the antibiotics streptomycin and spectinomycin. From Escherichia coli.
   2096..131     +  rep_origin     ori (across the origin): high-copy-number ColE1/pMB1/pBR322/pUC origin of replication
>Addgene plasmid #126060 | pTEI120 | addgene full sequence | sequence record 246119 | Addgene NGS Result
GAACAGGAGAGCGCACGAGGGAGCTTCCAGGGGGAAACGCCTGGTATCTTTATAGTCCTGTCGGGTTTCG
CCACCTCTGACTTGAGCGTCGATTTTTGTGATGCTCGTCAGGGGGGCGGAGCCTATGGAAAAACGCCAGC
AACGCGGCCTTTTTACGGTTCCTGGCCTTTTGCTGGCCTTTTGCTCACATGTTCTTTCCTGCGTTATCCC
CTGATTCTGTGGATAACCGTATTACCGCCTTTGAGTGAGCTGATACCGCTCGCCGCAGCCGAACGACCGA
GCGCAGCGAGTCAGTGAGCGAGGAAGCGGAAGAGCGCCCAATACGCAAACCGCCTCTCCCCGCGCGTTGG
CCGATTCATTAATCACTCTGTGGTCTCACCATGCTTCGAGTAGCAGGTAGAAGGCTTTCTTCTTCAGCCG
CTAGATCTTCATCTACCTTCTTTACAAGAAGCTCTTTCACCGTTACCGATGATTCGTCTCCGGCAAGATC
TCCTTCTCCGTCACTCACCTCTTCGTTTCTCGATCAAATCAGAGGTTTCTCATCTAATTCGGTTTCTCCC
GCACATCAGTTGGGTTTAGTCTCAGATCTTCCAGCCACAGTGGCTGCTATTAAGAATCCCAGTTCAAAAA
TTGTATATGATGACTCCAACCATGAGCGTTATCCACCTGGAGATCCTAGCGCAATGTGAGACCACGAAGT
GGCTCTTCAGTGGACGAAAGGGCCTCGTGATACGCCTATTTTTATAGGTTAATGTCATGATAATAATGGT
TTCTTAGACGTCAGGTGGCACTTTTCGGGGAAATGTGCGCGGAACCCCTATTTGTTTATTTTTCTAAATA
CATTCAAATATGTATCCGCTCATGAGACAATAACCCTGATAAATGCTTCAATAATATTGAAAAAGGAAGA
GTATGCGCTCACGCAACTGGTCCAGAACCTTGACCGAACGCAGCGGTGGTAACGGCGCAGTGGCGGTTTT
CATGGCTTGTTATGACTGTTTTTTTTTGGGGTACAGTCTATGCCTCGGGCATCCAAGCAGCAAGCGCGTT
ACGCCGTGGGTCGATGTTTGATGTTATGGAGCAGCAACGATGTTACGCAGCAGGGCAGTCGCCCTAAAAC
AAAGTTAAACATCATGAGGGAAGCGGTGATCGCCGAAGTATCGACTCAACTATCAGAGGTAGTTGGCGTC
ATCGAGCGCCATCTCGAACCGACGTTGCTGGCCGTACATTTGTACGGCTCCGCAGTGGATGGCGGCCTGA
AGCCACACAGCGATATTGATTTGCTGGTTACGGTGACCGTAAGGCTTGATGAAACAACGCGGCGAGCTTT
GATCAACGACCTTTTGGAAACTTCGGCTTCCCCTGGAGAGAGCGAGATTCTCCGCGCTGTAGAAGTCACC
ATTGTTGTGCACGACGACATCATTCCGTGGCGTTATCCAGCTAAGCGCGAACTGCAATTTGGAGAATGGC
AGCGCAATGACATTCTTGCAGGTATCTTCGAGCCAGCCACGATCGACATTGATCTGGCTATCTTGCTGAC
AAAAGCAAGAGAACATAGCGTTGCCTTGGTAGGTCCAGCGGCGGAGGAACTCTTTGATCCGGTTCCTGAA
CAGGATCTATTTGAGGCGCTAAATGAAACCTTAACGCTATGGAACTCGCCGCCCGACTGGGCTGGCGATG
AGCGAAATGTAGTGCTTACGTTGTCCCGCATTTGGTACAGCGCAGTAACCGGCAAAATCGCGCCGAAGGA
TGTCGCTGCCGACTGGGCAATGGAGCGCCTGCCGGCCCAGTATCAGCCCGTCATACTTGAAGCTAGACAG
GCTTATCTTGGACAAGAAGAAGATCGCTTGGCCTCGCGCGCAGATCAGTTGGAAGAATTTGTCCATTACG
TAAAAGGCGAGATCACCAAGGTAGTCGGCAAATAACTGTCAGACCAAGTTTACTCATATATACTTTAGAT
TGATTTAAAACTTCATTTTTAATTTAAAAGGATCTAGGTGAAGATCCTTTTTGATAATCTCATGACCAAA
ATCCCTTAACGTGAGTTTTCGTTCCACTGAGCGTCAGACCCCGTAGAAAAGATCAAAGGATCTTCTTGAG
ATCCTTTTTTTCTGCGCGTAATCTGCTGCTTGCAAACAAAAAAACCACCGCTACCAGCGGTGGTTTGTTT
GCCGGATCAAGAGCTACCAACTCTTTTTCCGAAGGTAACTGGCTTCAGCAGAGCGCAGATACCAAATACT
GTTCTTCTAGTGTAGCCGTAGTTAGGCCACCACTTCAAGAACTCTGTAGCACCGCCTACATACCTCGCTC
TGCTAATCCTGTTACCAGTGGCTGCTGCCAGTGGCGATAAGTCGTGTCTTACCGGGTTGGACTCAAGACG
ATAGTTACCGGATAAGGCGCAGCGGTCGGGCTGAACGGGGGGTTCGTGCACACAGCCCAGCTTGGAGCGA
ACGACCTACACCGAACTGAGATACCTACAGCGTGAGCTATGAGAAAGCGCCACGCTTCCCGAAGGGAGAA
AGGCGGACAGGTATCCGGTAAGCGGCAGGGTCG
